>Addgene plasmid #90466 | pCZGY546 | addgene full sequence | sequence record 178369 | Addgene NGS Result
GCCGCAGCCGAACGACCGAGCGCAGCGAGTCAGTGAGCGAGGAAGCGGAAGAGCGCCCAATACGCAAACC
GCCTCTCCCCGCGCGTTGGCCGATTCATTAATGCAGCTGGCACGACAGGTTTCCCGACTGGAAAGCGGGC
AGTGAGCGCAACGCAATTAATGTGAGTTAGCTCACTCATTAGGCACCCCAGGCTTTACACTTTATGCTTC
CGGCTCGTATGTTGTGTGGAATTGTGAGCGGATAACAATTTCACACAGGAAACAGCTATGACCATGATTA
CGCCAAGCTTGCATGCACTAGACTCGAGGTAGACGGTATCGATAAGCTTGATATCACAAGTTTGTACAAA
AAAGCAGGCTCCGAATTCGCCCTTAAGCTTCAATACAAGCTCAAATACAATACTATTTTTTTTCCGTCTG
AACATAAAATTAGTTTCTAAATAAAAAATGTGAAAATAAATATTTGGTTTTAATCGTTAAAATCTTCCAA
ATTACTAATAAAGTTCAGTCAACTATATGCTTCGAAATTCACTGAATCTATTATTGTTATTAATTTTTAG
ACCCTTGGAGAGCTCCCAACTCTTTCAATCCAGAAGACTGATGGATGCCAGGTGTACTTGTCAAAGGTGG
CTCAAGGATGCGAGATTGTCACTTCCAAATCCAGTGAGATGAACATCTCCGTGCAAACCAATGATGATGG
GGATTATGTAAGTTTTTCGGATTGTAGAACCCAATCTAAATTTCCTTTTCAGTCGGAGTTCCCGGTTCCG
GAGCAGTTCAAGACAACTTTTGTCAATGGCAAGCTAGTCACTGTCGTCTCGGACATTTGCTAAATCTTCT
CACGTCATAACCTTATTTTTCAACTTCATGAACTATCCCCTCGAACTTTTTTATTTGTCCCTGTCTACAA
TTCTTTATAAGCAATTGAGACACACTTTGCTTTATTAAATAATACCGATTTTGTTTTGTATATGCATTGA
CTGGTGCTCAACTATTTTTATTGAAAAAATTACTTTTTACTGTCTCGTCGAATAAAAGTGATCCCTTCCA
AAAAATAGTTATTCATGTTTGAAGGTTTGTGATCGTAGAACAATTGCACCGAATGTAGTGTAAAAAAAAT
TCCAGAATGTTCAAATACATTTCCACCCTCACCAGAACATCTCAAACACCAGGCACATTTCAACACACTT
TCATGGATCTTATCTTGCCTCAAAACCATCAGCTTTCTTCTCATTCTACAAGTATGAAACAATCTACTAT
TCTATACATTTATAATGTAATGGAACCATGTGAAGACATGAGCAAGATCATTGTCGTCAGCGACTACCCC
TCCTTCATTTTTCTTAGAGTATCAGTTTGCTAATGCTATTTTTTTTATCGCTATCAAGTTATAGAGGGAT
CCAAGGGCGAATTCGACCCAGCTTTCTTGTACAAAGTGGTGATATCGAATTCCTGCAGCCCGGGGGATCC
ACTAGTCTCCATGGTCTCAAAGGGTGAAGAAGATAACATGGCAATTATTAAAGAGTTTATGCGTTTCAAG
GTGCATATGGAGGGATCTGTCAATGGGCATGAGTTTGAAATTGAAGGTGAAGGAGAAGGCCGACCATATG
AGGGAACACAAACCGCAAAACTAAAGGTAAGTTTAAACATATATATACTAACTAACCCTGATTATTTAAA
TTTTCAGGTAACTAAAGGCGGACCATTACCATTCGCCTGGGACATCCTCTCTCCACAGTTCATGTATGGA
AGTAAAGCTTATGTTAAACATCCGGCAGATATACCAGATTATTTGAAACTTTCATTCCCGGAGGGTTTTA
AGTGGGAACGCGTAATGAATTTTGAAGACGGAGGAGTTGTTACAGTGACGCAAGACTCAAGGTAAGTTTA
AACAGTTCGGTACTAACTAACCATACATATTTAAATTTTCAGCCTCCAAGATGGAGAATTTATTTATAAA
GTCAAACTTCGAGGAACGAATTTCCCCTCGGATGGACCTGTTATGCAGAAGAAGACTATGGGATGGGAAG
CTTCAAGTGAAAGAATGTACCCTGAAGACGGTGCTCTTAAGGGAGAGATTAAACAACGTCTTAAATTGAA
AGATGGAGGACATTACGATGCTGAGGTAAGTTTAAACATGATTTTACTAACTAACTAATCTGATTTAAAT
TTTCAGGTGAAGACAACTTACAAAGCCAAAAAACCAGTTCAGCTGCCAGGAGCGTACAATGTTAATATTA
AACTGGATATCACCTCCCACAACGAGGATTACACTATCGTTGAGCAATATGAAAGAGCTGAAGGGCGGCA
CTCGACAGGTGGCATGGATGAATTGTATAAGGCTAGCGGTGGAGCATAATGACCGCGGATAACAAATTTC
ATATGTTTTTGTTTGTTTTTTGTCTTAATTACCACAGGTCATTTCTCTCTTTCTATCGTCATTTTCTTGT
CATTTTTTCTTTCTTGAGCATTGGCAACAAATTTATTCGTTATGCATTATGGGTACTTGTTTCTCGCTTT
TTAATGTATAATCTCAATTCTTGAACTAAAACTCTCAGTGCTTCTGAAAATTATGGTTACAATGAATTAG
TTTATTAAATTTATTATTTGAATTAATACCGAAACATTTAAATATTAACGCCAGGGCCCTTTCGTCTCGC
GCGTTTCGGTGATGACGGTGAAAACCTCTGACACATGCAGCTCCCGGAGACGGTCACAGCTTGTCTGTAA
GCGGATGCCGGGAGCAGACAAGCCCGTCAGGGCGCGTCAGCGGGTGTTGGCGGGTGTCGGGGCTGGCTTA
ACTATGCGGCATCAGAGCAGATTGTACTGAGAGTGCACCATATGCGGTGTGAAATACCGCACAGATGCGT
AAGGAGAAAATACCGCATCAGGCGGCCTTAATTAAGGGCCTCGTGATACGCCTATTTTTATAGGTTAATG
TCATGATAATAATGGTTTCTTAGACGTCAGGTGGCACTTTTCGGGGAAATGTGCGCGGAACCCCTATTTG
TTTATTTTTCTAAATACATTCAAATATGTATCCGCTCATGAGACAATAACCCTGATAAATGCTTCAATAA
TATTGAAAAAGGAAGAGTATGAGTATTCAACATTTCCGTGTCGCCCTTATTCCCTTTTTTGCGGCATTTT
GCCTTCCTGTTTTTGCTCACCCAGAAACGCTGGTGAAAGTAAAAGATGCTGAAGATCAGTTGGGTGCACG
AGTGGGTTACATCGAACTGGATCTCAACAGCGGTAAGATCCTTGAGAGTTTTCGCCCCGAAGAACGTTTT
CCAATGATGAGCACTTTTAAAGTTCTGCTATGTGGCGCGGTATTATCCCGTATTGACGCCGGGCAAGAGC
AACTCGGTCGCCGCATACACTATTCTCAGAATGACTTGGTTGAGTACTCACCAGTCACAGAAAAGCATCT
TACGGATGGCATGACAGTAAGAGAATTATGCAGTGCTGCCATAACCATGAGTGATAACACTGCGGCCAAC
TTACTTCTGACAACGATCGGAGGACCGAAGGAGCTAACCGCTTTTTTGCACAACATGGGGGATCATGTAA
CTCGCCTTGATCGTTGGGAACCGGAGCTGAATGAAGCCATACCAAACGACGAGCGTGACACCACGATGCC
TGTAGCAATGGCAACAACGTTGCGCAAACTATTAACTGGCGAACTACTTACTCTAGCTTCCCGGCAACAA
TTAATAGACTGGATGGAGGCGGATAAAGTTGCAGGACCACTTCTGCGCTCGGCCCTTCCGGCTGGCTGGT
TTATTGCTGATAAATCTGGAGCCGGTGAGCGTGGGTCTCGCGGTATCATTGCAGCACTGGGGCCAGATGG
TAAGCCCTCCCGTATCGTAGTTATCTACACGACGGGGAGTCAGGCAACTATGGATGAACGAAATAGACAG
ATCGCTGAGATAGGTGCCTCACTGATTAAGCATTGGTAACTGTCAGACCAAGTTTACTCATATATACTTT
AGATTGATTTAAAACTTCATTTTTAATTTAAAAGGATCTAGGTGAAGATCCTTTTTGATAATCTCATGAC
CAAAATCCCTTAACGTGAGTTTTCGTTCCACTGAGCGTCAGACCCCGTAGAAAAGATCAAAGGATCTTCT
TGAGATCCTTTTTTTCTGCGCGTAATCTGCTGCTTGCAAACAAAAAAACCACCGCTACCAGCGGTGGTTT
GTTTGCCGGATCAAGAGCTACCAACTCTTTTTCCGAAGGTAACTGGCTTCAGCAGAGCGCAGATACCAAA
TACTGTTCTTCTAGTGTAGCCGTAGTTAGGCCACCACTTCAAGAACTCTGTAGCACCGCCTACATACCTC
GCTCTGCTAATCCTGTTACCAGTGGCTGCTGCCAGTGGCGATAAGTCGTGTCTTACCGGGTTGGACTCAA
GACGATAGTTACCGGATAAGGCGCAGCGGTCGGGCTGAACGGGGGGTTCGTGCACACAGCCCAGCTTGGA
GCGAACGACCTACACCGAACTGAGATACCTACAGCGTGAGCTATGAGAAAGCGCCACGCTTCCCGAAGGG
AGAAAGGCGGACAGGTATCCGGTAAGCGGCAGGGTCGGAACAGGAGAGCGCACGAGGGAGCTTCCAGGGG
GAAACGCCTGGTATCTTTATAGTCCTGTCGGGTTTCGCCACCTCTGACTTGAGCGTCGATTTTTGTGATG
CTCGTCAGGGGGGCGGAGCCTATGGAAAAACGCCAGCAACGCGGCCTTTTTACGGTTCCTGGCCTTTTGC
TGGCCTTTTGCTCACATGTTCTTTCCTGCGTTATCCCCTGATTCTGTGGATAACCGTATTACCGCCTTTG
AGTGAGCTGATACCGCTC
Features (pLannotate 1.2.2; 16 found; start..end, strand, type, name):
      1..51      +  rep_origin     RSF ori (fragment): Plasmids containing the RSF 1030 origin of replication can be propagated in E. coli cells that contain additional plasmids with compatible origins.
     53..145     +  CDS            lacI (fragment): lac repressor; lacI; The lac repressor binds to the lac operator to inhibit transcription in E. coli. This inhibition can be relieved by adding lactose or isopropyl-β-D-thiogalactopyranoside (IPTG).
    158..179     +  protein_bind   CAP binding site: CAP binding activates transcription in the presence of cAMP. E. coli catabolite activator protein
    194..224     +  promoter       lac promoter: promoter for the E. coli lac operon
    232..248     +  protein_bind   lac operator: The lac repressor binds to the lac operator to inhibit transcription in E. coli. This inhibition can be relieved by adding lactose or isopropyl-β-D-thiogalactopyranoside (IPTG). lac repressor encoded by lacI
    303..335     -  misc_feature   MCS (fragment): pBluescript multiple cloning site
    336..360     +  protein_bind   attB1: mutant version of attB; recombination site for the Gateway® BP reaction BP Clonase™
    564..827     +  CDS            CAP1 (fragment): CAP1_BOVIN - Experimental evidence at transcript level: Swiss-Prot protein existence level 2. Directly regulates filament dynamics and has been implicated in a number of complex developmental and morphological processes, including mRNA localization and the establishment of cell polarity. From Bos taurus (Bovine).
   1416..1440    -  protein_bind   attB2: mutant version of attB; recombination site for the Gateway® BP reaction BP Clonase™
   1440..1476    -  misc_feature   MCS (fragment): pBluescript multiple cloning site
   1481..2341    +  CDS            mCherry: mCherry is a basic (constitutively fluorescent) red fluorescent protein published in 2004, derived from Discosoma sp.. It is reported to be a very rapidly-maturing monomer with low acid sensitivity.
   2656..2691    +  CDS            rop (fragment): Rop protein, which maintains plasmids at low copy number; rop
   2793..2892    +  misc_feature   bom (fragment): basis of mobility region from pBR322
   2994..3098    +  promoter       AmpR promoter: bla
   3099..3959    +  CDS            AmpR: β-lactamase; bla; confers resistance to ampicillin, carbenicillin, and related antibiotics
   4130..4718    +  rep_origin     ori: high-copy-number ColE1/pMB1/pBR322/pUC origin of replication
