[The description below was written by a language model from this plasmid's Addgene catalogue record and pLannotate feature annotations shown in this document.]
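Description:
pCZGY546 is a worm expression plasmid of about 4.85 kb that drives the red fluorescent protein mCherry from the C. elegans mec-4 promoter, labelling the touch receptor neurons. It is a final Gateway LR expression clone. The feature table shows an attB1 and attB2 pair flanking roughly 1 kb of inserted sequence, with the mCherry coding sequence immediately downstream of attB2. This layout is consistent with a destination vector that already carried mCherry and into which the Pmec-4 promoter fragment was recombined. The promoter itself is not annotated by name. The only call within the att-flanked interval is a short hit to a bovine CAP1 protein, which is most likely a spurious similarity match rather than a real element. No 3' UTR or terminator is annotated after mCherry, so the record does not identify the sequence that provides transcript termination in the worm.

The plasmid is propagated in E. coli using a high-copy ColE1/pUC-type origin and is selected with ampicillin through the β-lactamase gene and its own promoter. The remaining annotations are backbone remnants with no evident role in worm expression. They include the lac promoter, operator and CAP binding site, pBluescript polylinker fragments, and small pieces of lacI, rop, bom and an RSF origin. The catalogue lists mCherry as a tag or fusion, but the stated purpose and the layout indicate a plain transcriptional reporter, not a fusion to a worm protein. The construct is associated with work on optogenetic cell ablation using membrane-targeted miniSOG in C. elegans. In that setting, a touch-neuron mCherry marker would serve to visualise these cells, for example to score their presence or morphology.
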