Addgene plasmid #90466: pCZGY546
Purpose: Pmec-4::mcherry, Expresses mcherry red fluorescence in C. elegans touch neurons
Depositing lab: Andrew Chisholm. Depositing organization: University of California, San Diego (UCSD). Publication: Highly efficient optogenetic cell ablation in C. elegans using membrane-targeted miniSOG. Xu S, Chisholm AD. Sci Rep. 2016 Feb 10;6:21271. doi: 10.1038/srep21271. PubMed 26861262.
Backbone
  Vector backbone: Gateway Final LR Clone
  Total vector size (bp): 4847
  Vector type: Worm Expression
Growth in bacteria
  Bacterial resistance: Ampicillin, 100 μg/mL
  Growth temperature: 37°C
  Growth strain: DH5alpha
  Copy number: Unknown
Gene/Insert
  Gene/Insert name: Pmec-4-mcherry
  Species: C. elegans (nematode), Synthetic
  Promoter: Pmec-4
  Tag / fusion protein: mcherry
  Cloning method: Gateway Cloning
  Sequencing primers: 5′ CAATTCATCCATGCCACCTGTC; 3′ caggaaacagctatgaccatg
Resource information
  A portion of this plasmid was derived from a plasmid made by: Originally made by Dong Yan while he was a member of the Jin lab, a joint lab with the Chisholm lab.
Terms and licenses: Academic/Nonprofit Terms; Industry Terms: Not Available to Industry
How to cite: pCZGY546 was a gift from Andrew Chisholm (Addgene plasmid # 90466 ; http://n2t.net/addgene:90466 ; RRID:Addgene_90466)
